>Addgene plasmid #188551 | pMpGE_En03-gR082 | addgene full sequence | sequence record 378479 | Addgene NGS Result
CTTTCCTGCGTTATCCCCTGATTCTGTGGATAACCGTATTACCGCCTTTGAGTGAGCTGATACCGCTCGC
CGCAGCCGAACGACCGAGCGCAGCGAGTCAGTGAGCGAGGAAGCGGAAGAGCGCCCAATACGCAAACCGC
CTCTCCCCGCGCGTTGGCCGATTCATTAATGCAGCTGGCACGACAGGTTTCCCGACTGGAAAGCGGGCAG
TGAGCGCAACGCAATTAATACGCGTACCGCTAGCCAGGAAGAGTTTGTAGAAACGCAAAAAGGCCATCCG
TCAGGATGGCCTTCTGCTTAGTTTGATGCCTGGCAGTTTATGGCGGGCGTCCTGCCCGCCACCCTCCGGG
CCGTTGCTTCACAACGTTCAAATCCGCTCCCGGCGGATTTGTCCTACTCAGGAGAGCGTTCACCGACAAA
CAACAGATAAAACGAAAGGCCCAGTCTTCCGACTGAGCCTTTCGTTTTATTTGATGCCTGGCAGTTCCCT
ACTCTCGCGTTAACGCTAGCATGGATGTTTTCCCAGTCACGACGTTGTAAAACGACGGCCAGTCTTAAGC
TCGGGCCCCAAATAATGATTTTATTTTGACTGATAGTGACCTGTTCGTTGCAACAAATTGATGAGCAATG
CTTTTTTATAATGCCAACTTTGTACAAAAAAGCAGGCTCCGCGGCCGCCCCCTTGTAACGTGAGACTACT
ACACTCCTCAACGCAAGTTCTATCTCATATCTCTGCAAGAGCTTATTCCAAGAAACTTTCTTGTGCTTCT
ATGCATGCCCAGGTACCTTAAGTCGCGCGCATAGTCACTTCACAGCCTTTTCAGTTCTCCCTTTGATGGC
TCAGAGTGACGCAACTGCACAAAAATAAGAAAAAAGTCGAAGCGTCACGAGAGATGTATCCGGCTAGTTT
CCTTGGAGTTCGGATTGCTCTCTTTCTCTGTCTCCCCGAACCATATGGAATTTATGAACTGCTGTTCACT
AGTCAGTCACTTGTTTCAGAACTTTTGAGTGGTCGATTTATCCACCTTCTTGTTTCTTCCTGGGTCCAGA
ATCTGACTTCTTGAGACAACAAACAGTGCACAGTGGATCGAAGAATGACCACAGTTGAGACACGTGGCGC
TGGCCTCATTTATTGCACCATACGTTTAGTGAAGAACTGAATAATGGTGGATATAAAGCAGAGTTGCACC
CAGCCTCTCGCTTCCCTCTGAGAAGACGATGTTTTAGAGCTAGAAATAGCAAGTTAAAATAAGGCTAGTC
CGTTATCAACTTGAAAAAGTGGCACCGAGTCGGTGCTTTTTTTCTAGTATCGGGAATTCTAAAGGGTGGG
CGCGCCGACCCAGCTTTCTTGTACAAAGTTGGCATTATAAGAAAGCATTGCTTATCAATTTGTTGCAACG
AACAGGTCACTATCAGTCAAAATAAAATCATTATTTGCCATCCAGCTGATATCCCCTATAGTGAGTCGTA
TTACATGGTCATAGCTGTTTCCTGGCAGCTCTGGCCCGTGTCTCAAAATCTCTGATGTTACATTGCACAA
GATAAAAATATATCATCATGAACAATAAAACTGTCTGCTTACATAAACAGTAATACAAGGGGTGTTATGA
GCCATATTCAACGGGAAACGTCGAGGCCGCGATTAAATTCCAACATGGATGCTGATTTATATGGGTATAA
ATGGGCTCGCGATAATGTCGGGCAATCAGGTGCGACAATCTATCGCTTGTATGGGAAGCCCGATGCGCCA
GAGTTGTTTCTGAAACATGGCAAAGGTAGCGTTGCCAATGATGTTACAGATGAGATGGTCAGACTAAACT
GGCTGACGGAATTTATGCCTCTTCCGACCATCAAGCATTTTATCCGTACTCCTGATGATGCATGGTTACT
CACCACTGCGATCCCCGGAAAAACAGCATTCCAGGTATTAGAAGAATATCCTGATTCAGGTGAAAATATT
GTTGATGCGCTGGCAGTGTTCCTGCGCCGGTTGCATTCGATTCCTGTTTGTAATTGTCCTTTTAACAGCG
ATCGCGTATTTCGTCTCGCTCAGGCGCAATCACGAATGAATAACGGTTTGGTTGATGCGAGTGATTTTGA
TGACGAGCGTAATGGCTGGCCTGTTGAACAAGTCTGGAAAGAAATGCATAAACTTTTGCCATTCTCACCG
GATTCAGTCGTCACTCATGGTGATTTCTCACTTGATAACCTTATTTTTGACGAGGGGAAATTAATAGGTT
GTATTGATGTTGGACGAGTCGGAATCGCAGACCGATACCAGGATCTTGCCATCCTATGGAACTGCCTCGG
TGAGTTTTCTCCTTCATTACAGAAACGGCTTTTTCAAAAATATGGTATTGATAATCCTGATATGAATAAA
TTGCAGTTTCATTTGATGCTCGATGAGTTTTTCTAATCAGAATTGGTTAATTGGTTGTAACACTGGCAGA
GCATTACGCTGACTTGACGGGACGGCGCAAGCTCATGACCAAAATCCCTTAACGTGAGTTACGCGTCGTT
CCACTGAGCGTCAGACCCCGTAGAAAAGATCAAAGGATCTTCTTGAGATCCTTTTTTTCTGCGCGTAATC
TGCTGCTTGCAAACAAAAAAACCACCGCTACCAGCGGTGGTTTGTTTGCCGGATCAAGAGCTACCAACTC
TTTTTCCGAAGGTAACTGGCTTCAGCAGAGCGCAGATACCAAATACTGTTCTTCTAGTGTAGCCGTAGTT
AGGCCACCACTTCAAGAACTCTGTAGCACCGCCTACATACCTCGCTCTGCTAATCCTGTTACCAGTGGCT
GCTGCCAGTGGCGATAAGTCGTGTCTTACCGGGTTGGACTCAAGACGATAGTTACCGGATAAGGCGCAGC
GGTCGGGCTGAACGGGGGGTTCGTGCACACAGCCCAGCTTGGAGCGAACGACCTACACCGAACTGAGATA
CCTACAGCGTGAGCTATGAGAAAGCGCCACGCTTCCCGAAGGGAGAAAGGCGGACAGGTATCCGGTAAGC
GGCAGGGTCGGAACAGGAGAGCGCACGAGGGAGCTTCCAGGGGGAAACGCCTGGTATCTTTATAGTCCTG
TCGGGTTTCGCCACCTCTGACTTGAGCGTCGATTTTTGTGATGCTCGTCAGGGGGGCGGAGCCTATGGAA
AAACGCCAGCAACGCGGCCTTTTTACGGTTCCTGGCCTTTTGCTGGCCTTTTGCTCACATGTT
Features (pLannotate 1.2.2; 10 found; start..end, strand, type, name):
    121..213     +  CDS            lacI (fragment): lac repressor; lacI; The lac repressor binds to the lac operator to inhibit transcription in E. coli. This inhibition can be relieved by adding lactose or isopropyl-β-D-thiogalactopyranoside (IPTG).
    268..295     -  terminator     rrnB T2 terminator: transcription terminator T2 from the E. coli rrnB gene
    427..470     +  terminator     rrnB T1 terminator: Escherichia coli rrnB; transcription terminator T1 from the E. coli rrnB gene
    517..553     -  CDS            lacZα (fragment): LacZα fragment of β-galactosidase; lacZ fragment
    569..668     +  protein_bind   attL1: mutant version of attL; recombination site for the Gateway® LR reaction LR Clonase™
   1221..1296    +  misc_RNA       gRNA scaffold: guide RNA scaffold for the Streptococcus pyogenes CRISPR/Cas9 system
   1338..1437    -  protein_bind   attL2: mutant version of attL; recombination site for the Gateway® LR reaction LR Clonase™
   1455..1473    -  promoter       T7 promoter: promoter for bacteriophage T7 RNA polymerase
   1607..2416    +  CDS            KanR: aminoglycoside phosphotransferase; aph(3')-Ia; confers resistance to kanamycin in bacteria or G418 (Geneticin®) in eukaryotes
   2563..3151    +  rep_origin     ori: high-copy-number ColE1/pMB1/pBR322/pUC origin of replication
