[The description below was written by a language model from this plasmid's Addgene catalogue record and pLannotate feature annotations shown in this document.]
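Description:
pMpGE_En03-gR082 is a small (about 3.2 kb) Gateway entry vector built on the pMpGE_En03 backbone for CRISPR/Cas9 genome editing in the liverwort Marchantia polymorpha. It is propagated in E. coli through a high-copy ColE1/pUC-type origin and selected with kanamycin via an aph(3')-Ia aminoglycoside phosphotransferase gene. Upstream of the cloning region lie rrnB T1 and T2 transcription terminators, which insulate the entry cassette from read-through transcription, along with short lacI and lacZα fragments and a T7 promoter that appear to be backbone remnants rather than functional parts.

The payload sits between attL1 and attL2, the recombination sites used in the Gateway LR reaction to move the cassette into an attR-bearing destination vector. Within this interval the annotation identifies a Streptococcus pyogenes Cas9 guide RNA scaffold, to which the gR082 spacer targeting the M. polymorpha IGPD gene (MpIGPD) is presumably fused to form a single guide RNA. Roughly 550 bp between attL1 and the scaffold are unannotated. This is where a promoter driving sgRNA transcription would be expected, but neither the catalogue fields nor the feature table names it. No Cas9 coding sequence is present, so the nuclease must be supplied from another construct, such as a destination vector.

According to the record, the plasmid serves both as an entry clone for the MpIGPD sgRNA and for its transient expression in M. polymorpha. The associated work concerns selecting a histidine auxotrophic Marchantia strain and using it with an auxotrophic selective marker, which fits with disruption of MpIGPD.
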