Addgene plasmid #188551: pMpGE_En03-gR082
Purpose: Gateway entry vector for sgRNA targeted to MpIGPD.Transient expression of sgRNA targeted to MpIGPD in Marchantia polymorpha.
Depositing lab: Yutaka Kodama. Depositing organization: Utsunomiya University. Publication: Selection of a histidine auxotrophic Marchantia polymorpha strain with an auxotrophic selective marker. Fukushima T, Kodama Y. Plant Biotechnol (Tokyo). 2022 Dec 25;39(4):345-354. doi: 10.5511/plantbiotechnology.22.0810a. Epub 2022 Nov 26. PubMed 37283617.
Backbone
  Vector backbone: pMpGE_En03
  Vector type: CRISPR ; Entry Vector
Growth in bacteria
  Bacterial resistance: Kanamycin, 50 μg/mL
  Growth temperature: 37°C
  Growth strain: DH5alpha
  Copy number: Unknown
Gene/Insert
  Gene/Insert name: gR082
  gRNA/shRNA sequence: cttccctctgagaagacgatgtt
  Species: M. polymorpha
Terms and licenses: Academic/Nonprofit Terms; Industry Terms: Not Available to Industry
How to cite: pMpGE_En03-gR082 was a gift from Yutaka Kodama (Addgene plasmid # 188551 ; http://n2t.net/addgene:188551 ; RRID:Addgene_188551)
